Addgene plasmid #85658: pMSCV-SMYD2
Purpose: retroviral expression of human SMYD2
Depositing lab: Julien Sage. Depositing organization: Stanford University. Publication: Coordination of stress signals by the lysine methyltransferase SMYD2 promotes pancreatic cancer. Reynoird N, Mazur PK, Stellfeld T, Flores NM, Lofgren SM, Carlson SM, Brambilla E, Hainaut P, Kaznowska EB, Arrowsmith CH, Khatri P, Stresemann C, Gozani O, Sage J. Genes Dev. 2016 Apr 1;30(7):772-85. doi: 10.1101/gad.275529.115. Epub 2016 Mar 17. PubMed 26988419.
Backbone
  Vector backbone: pMSCV
  Vector type: Mammalian Expression, Retroviral
  Selectable markers: Hygromycin
Growth in bacteria
  Bacterial resistance: Ampicillin, 100 μg/mL
  Growth temperature: 37°C
  Growth strain: NEB Stable
  Copy number: Unknown
Gene/Insert
  Gene/Insert name: SMYD2 (alt name: SET and MYND domain containing 2)
  Species: H. sapiens (human)
  Entrez Gene: SMYD2 (a.k.a. HSKM-B, KMT3C, ZMYND14)
  Promoter: LTR
  Tag / fusion protein: Flag
  Cloning method: Gateway Cloning
  Sequencing primers: 5′ MSCV
Terms and licenses: Academic/Nonprofit Terms; Industry Terms: Not Available to Industry
How to cite: pMSCV-SMYD2 was a gift from Julien Sage (Addgene plasmid # 85658 ; http://n2t.net/addgene:85658 ; RRID:Addgene_85658)
