[The description below was written by a language model from this plasmid's Addgene catalogue record and pLannotate feature annotations shown in this document.]
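Description:
pMSCV-SMYD2 is a gammaretroviral expression vector built on the pMSCV (murine stem cell virus) backbone for delivering human SMYD2 into mammalian cells. In bacteria it is maintained through a ColE1/pUC-type origin of replication and selected with ampicillin via the β-lactamase gene and its own promoter. The remaining bacterial annotations (short fragments of rop, bom, lacZα, TcR, lacI and the lac promoter/operator region) are backbone remnants with no evident functional role.

The proviral region is bounded by 5' and 3' LTRs from murine embryonic stem cell virus. Downstream of the 5' LTR lie the Ψ packaging signal and a truncated gag segment lacking its start codon, which together promote efficient encapsidation of the genomic RNA when gag, pol and env are supplied in trans by a packaging system. The 5' LTR also serves as the promoter for the insert. The SMYD2 open reading frame, encoding a SET and MYND domain protein-lysine methyltransferase that acts on histones and on non-histone substrates such as p53 and RB1, was introduced by Gateway cloning and is flanked by attB1 and attB2 sites. The catalogue lists a Flag tag; the feature table shows partial matches to FLAG and Myc epitope sequences just upstream of attB1, consistent with an N-terminal tag, although the exact tag configuration is not spelled out. Following the insert, a mouse PGK promoter drives a hygromycin resistance gene, allowing selection of stably transduced cells.

The construct is intended for retroviral expression of SMYD2, and the associated work concerns SMYD2's role in stress signalling in pancreatic cancer.
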