Features (pLannotate 1.2.2; 25 found; start..end, strand, type, name):
     36..71      +  CDS            rop (fragment): Rop protein, which maintains plasmids at low copy number; rop
    173..272     +  misc_feature   bom (fragment): basis of mobility region from pBR322
    278..427     -  CDS            lacZα (fragment): LacZα fragment of β-galactosidase; lacZ fragment
    427..628     -  CDS            TcR (fragment): tetracycline efflux protein; tet; confers resistance to tetracycline
    629..727     +  CDS            env (fragment): murine leukemia virus gPr80 envelope polyprotein precursor; env; proteolytically cleaved into gp70SU and p15TM subunits
    769..1285    +  LTR            5' LTR: 5' long terminal repeat from murine embryonic stem cell virus
   1349..1690    +  misc_feature   MESV Ψ: packaging signal of murine embryonic stem cell virus
   1757..2173    +  CDS            gag (truncated): truncated Moloney murine leukemia virus (MMLV) gag gene lacking the start codon
   2195..2220    +  CDS            3xFLAG (fragment): three tandem FLAG® epitope tags
   2306..2336    +  CDS            3xMyc (fragment): 3 tandem Myc epitope tags
   2354..2378    +  protein_bind   attB1: mutant version of attB; recombination site for the Gateway® BP reaction BP Clonase™
   2411..3709    +  CDS            SMYD2: SMYD2_HUMAN - Also known as KMT3C. Experimental evidence at protein level: Swiss-Prot protein existence level 1. Protein-lysine N-methyltransferase that methylates both histones and non-histone proteins, including p53/TP53 and RB1. Specifically trimethylates histone H3 'Lys-4' (H3K4me3) in vivo. The activity requires interaction with HSP90alpha. Shows even higher methyltransferase activity on p53/TP53. Monomethylates 'Lys-370' of p53/TP53, leading to decreased DNA-binding activity and subsequent transcriptional regulation activity of p53/TP53. Monomethylates RB1 at 'Lys-860'. From Homo sapiens
   3727..3751    -  protein_bind   attB2: mutant version of attB; recombination site for the Gateway® BP reaction BP Clonase™
   3768..4137    +  promoter       PGK promoter (fragment): mouse phosphoglycerate kinase 1 promoter
   4137..4229    +  promoter       PGK promoter (fragment): mouse phosphoglycerate kinase 1 promoter
   4247..5272    +  CDS            HygR: aminoglycoside phosphotransferase from E. coli; aph(4)-Ia; confers resistance to hygromycin
   5290..5568    +  CDS            yokD (fragment): YOKD_BACSU - Experimental evidence at protein level: Swiss-Prot protein existence level 1. May contribute to antibiotic resistance. From Bacillus subtilis (strain 168).
   5630..6144    +  LTR            3' LTR: 3' long terminal repeat from murine embryonic stem cell virus
   6306..6322    -  protein_bind   lac operator: The lac repressor binds to the lac operator to inhibit transcription in E. coli. This inhibition can be relieved by adding lactose or isopropyl-β-D-thiogalactopyranoside (IPTG). lac repressor encoded by lacI
   6330..6360    -  promoter       lac promoter: promoter for the E. coli lac operon
   6375..6396    -  protein_bind   CAP binding site: CAP binding activates transcription in the presence of cAMP. E. coli catabolite activator protein
   6409..6501    -  CDS            lacI (fragment): lac repressor; lacI; The lac repressor binds to the lac operator to inhibit transcription in E. coli. This inhibition can be relieved by adding lactose or isopropyl-β-D-thiogalactopyranoside (IPTG).
   6684..7272    -  rep_origin     ori: high-copy-number ColE1/pMB1/pBR322/pUC origin of replication
   7443..8303    -  CDS            AmpR: β-lactamase; bla; confers resistance to ampicillin, carbenicillin, and related antibiotics
   8304..8408    -  promoter       AmpR promoter: bla
>Addgene plasmid #85658 | pMSCV-SMYD2 | addgene full sequence | sequence record 170489 | Addgene NGS Result
CCTATAAAAATAGGCGTATCACGAGGCCCTTTCGTCTCGCGCGTTTCGGTGATGACGGTGAAAACCTCTG
ACACATGCAGCTCCCGGAGACGGTCACAGCTTGTCTGTAAGCGGATGCCGGGAGCAGACAAGCCCGTCAG
GGCGCGTCAGCGGGTGTTGGCGGGTGTCGGGGCTGGCTTAACTATGCGGCATCAGAGCAGATTGTACTGA
GAGTGCACCATATGCGGTGTGAAATACCGCACAGATGCGTAAGGAGAAAATACCGCATCAGGCGCCATTC
GCCATTCAGGCTGCGCAACTGTTGGGAAGGGCGATCGGTGCGGGCCTCTTCGCTATTACGCCAGCTGGCG
AAAGGGGGATGTGCTGCAAGGCGATTAAGTTGGGTAACGCCAGGGTTTTCCCAGTCACGACGTTGTAAAA
CGACGGCGCAAGGAATGGTGCATGCAAGGAGATGGCGCCCAACAGTCCCCCGGCCACGGGGCCTGCCACC
ATACCCACGCCGAAACAAGCGCTCATGAGCCCGAAGTGGCGAGCCCGATCTTCCCCATCGGTGATGTCGG
CGATATAGGCGCCAGCAACCGCACCTGTGGCGCCGGTGATGCCGGCCACGATGCGTCCGGCGTAGAGGCG
ATTAGTCCAATTTGTTAAAGACAGGATATCAGTGGTCCAGGCTCTAGTTTTGACTCAACAATATCACCAG
CTGAAGCCTATAGAGTACGAGCCATAGATAAAATAAAAGATTTTATTTAGTCTCCAGAAAAAGGGGGGAA
TGAAAGACCCCACCTGTAGGTTTGGCAAGCTAGCTTAAGTAACGCCATTTTGCAAGGCATGGAAAATACA
TAACTGAGAATAGAGAAGTTCAGATCAAGGTTAGGAACAGAGAGACAGCAGAATATGGGCCAAACAGGAT
ATCTGTGGTAAGCAGTTCCTGCCCCGGCTCAGGGCCAAGAACAGATGGTCCCCAGATGCGGTCCCGCCCT
CAGCAGTTTCTAGAGAACCATCAGATGTTTCCAGGGTGCCCCAAGGACCTGAAATGACCCTGTGCCTTAT
TTGAACTAACCAATCAGTTCGCTTCTCGCTTCTGTTCGCGCGCTTCTGCTCCCCGAGCTCAATAAAAGAG
CCCACAACCCCTCACTCGGCGCGCCAGTCCTCCGATAGACTGCGTCGCCCGGGTACCCGTATTCCCAATA
AAGCCTCTTGCTGTTTGCATCCGAATCGTGGACTCGCTGATCCTTGGGAGGGTCTCCTCAGATTGATTGA
CTGCCCACCTCGGGGGTCTTTCATTTGGAGGTTCCACCGAGATTTGGAGACCCCTGCCCAGGGACCACCG
ACCCCCCCGCCGGGAGGTAAGCTGGCCAGCGGTCGTTTCGTGTCTGTCTCTGTCTTTGTGCGTGTTTGTG
CCGGCATCTAATGTTTGCGCCTGCGTCTGTACTAGTTAGCTAACTAGCTCTGTATCTGGCGGACCCGTGG
TGGAACTGACGAGTTCTGAACACCCGGCCGCAACCCTGGGAGACGTCCCAGGGACTTTGGGGGCCGTTTT
TGTGGCCCGACCTGAGGAAGGGAGTCGATGTGGAATCCGACCCCGTCAGGATATGTGGTTCTGGTAGGAG
ACGAGAACCTAAAACAGTTCCCGCCTCCGTCTGAATTTTTGCTTTCGGTTTGGAACCGAAGCCGCGCGTC
TTGTCTGCTGCAGCGCTGCAGCATCGTTCTGTGTTGTCTCTGTCTGACTGTGTTTCTGTATTTGTCTGAA
AATTAGGGCCAGACTGTTACCACTCCCTTAAGTTTGACCTTAGGTCACTGGAAAGATGTCGAGCGGATCG
CTCACAACCAGTCGGTAGATGTCAAGAAGAGACGTTGGGTTACCTTCTGCTCTGCAGAATGGCCAACCTT
TAACGTCGGATGGCCGCGAGACGGCACCTTTAACCGAGACCTCATCACCCAGGTTAAGATCAAGGTCTTT
TCACCTGGCCCGCATGGACACCCAGACCAGGTCCCCTACATCGTGACCTGGGAAGCCTTGGCTTTTGACC
CCCCTCCCTGGGTCAAGCCCTTTGTACACCCTAAGCCTCCGCCTCCTCTTCCTCCATCCGCCCCGTCTCT
CCCCCTTGAACCTCCTCGTTCGACCCCGCCTCGATCCTCCCTTTATCCAGCCCTCACTCCTTCTCTAGGC
GCCGGAATTAGATCTGCCGCCATGGATTACAAGGATGACGACGATAAGGATTATGATATTCCAACTACTG
CTAGCGAGAATTTGTATTTTCAGGGTGAGCTCAAAACCGCGGCTCTTGCGCAACACGATGAAGCCGAGCA
GAAACTCATCTCTGAAGAGGATCTGGGATCCCTCGAGGTTATCACAAGTTTGTACAAAAAAGCAGGCTCT
TTAAAGGAACCAATTCAGTCGACTGGATCCATGAGGGCCGAGGGCCTCGGCGGCCTGGAGCGCTTCTGCA
GCCCGGGCAAAGGCCGGGGGCTGCGGGCTCTGCAGCCCTTCCAGGTGGGGGACTTGCTGTTCTCCTGCCC
GGCCTATGCCTACGTGCTCACGGTCAACGAGCGGGGCAACCACTGCGAGTACTGCTTCACCAGGAAAGAA
GGATTGTCCAAATGTGGAAGATGCAAGCAGGCATTTTACTGCAATGTGGAGTGTCAGAAAGAAGATTGGC
CCATGCACAAGCTGGAATGTTCTCCCATGGTTGTTTTTGGGGAAAACTGGAATCCCTCGGAGACTGTAAG
ACTAACAGCAAGGATTCTGGCCAAACAGAAAATCCACCCAGAGAGAACACCTTCGGAAAAATTGTTAGCT
GTGAAGGAGTTTGAATCACATCTGGATAAGTTAGACAATGAGAAGAAGGATTTGATTCAGAGTGACATAG
CTGCTCTCCATCACTTTTACTCCAAGCATCTCGAATTCCCTGACAATGATAGCCTCGTAGTACTCTTTGC
ACAGGTTAACTGTAATGGCTTCACAATTGAAGATGAAGAACTTTCTCATTTGGGATCAGCGATATTTCCT
GATGTTGCATTGATGAATCATAGCTGTTGCCCCAATGTCATTGTGACCTACAAAGGGACCCTGGCAGAAG
TCAGAGCTGTACAGGAAATCAAGCCGGGAGAGGAGGTTTTTACCAGCTATATTGATCTCCTGTACCCAAC
GGAAGATAGAAATGACCGGTTAAGAGATTCTTATTTCTTTACCTGTGAGTGCCAGGAGTGTACCACCAAG
GACAAGGATAAGGCCAAGGTGGAAATCCGGAAGCTCAGCGATCCCCCAAAGGCAGAAGCCATCCGAGACA
TGGTCAGATATGCACGCAACGTCATTGAAGAGTTCCGGAGGGCCAAGCACTATAAATCCCCTAGTGAGCT
GCTGGAGATCTGCGAGCTCAGCCAGGAGAAGATGAGCTCTGTGTTTGAGGACAGTAACGTGTACATGTTG
CACATGATGTACCAGGCCATGGGTGTCTGCTTGTACATGCAGGACTGGGAAGGAGCCCTGCAATATGGAC
AGAAAATCATTAAGCCCTACAGTAAGCACTATCCTTTGTACTCCCTCAACGTGGCCTCCATGTGGTTGAA
GCTAGGGAGACTCTACATGGGCCTGGAACACAAAGCCGCAGGGGAGAAAGCCCTGAAGAAGGCCATTGCA
ATCATGGAAGTAGCTCACGGCAAAGATCATCCATATATTTCTGAGATCAAACAGGAAATTGAAAGCCACT
GACTCGAGATATCTAGACCCAGCTTTCTTGTACAAAGTGGTGATAACGAATTCTACCGGGTAGGGGAGGC
GCTTTTCCCAAGGCAGTCTGGAGCATGCGCTTTAGCAGCCCCGCTGGGCACTTGGCGCTACACAAGTGGC
CTCTGGCCTCGCACACATTCCACATCCACCGGTAGGCGCCAACCGGCTCCGTTCTTTGGTGGCCCCTTCG
CGCCACCTTCTACTCCTCCCCTAGTCAGGAAGTTCCCCCCCGCCCCGCAGCTCGCGTCGTGCAGGACGTG
ACAAATGGAAGTAGCACGTCTCACTAGTCTCGTGCAGATGGACAGCACCGCTGAGCAATGGAAGCGGGTA
GGCCTTTGGGGCAGCGGCCAATAGCAGCTTTGCTCCTTCGCTTTCTGGGCTCAGAGGCTGGGAAGGGGTG
GGTCCGGCCCGAAGGTCCTCCGGAGGCCCGGCATTCTGCACGCTTCAAAAGCGCACGTCTGCCGCGCTGT
TCTCCTCTTCCTCATCTCCGGGCCTTTCGACCTGCATCCCGCCACCATGAAAAAGCCTGAACTCACCGCG
ACGTCTGTCGAGAAGTTTCTGATCGAAAAGTTCGACAGCGTCTCCGACCTGATGCAGCTCTCGGAGGGCG
AAGAATCTCGTGCTTTCAGCTTCGATGTAGGAGGGCGTGGATATGTCCTGCGGGTAAATAGCTGCGCCGA
TGGTTTCTACAAAGATCGTTATGTTTATCGGCACTTTGCATCGGCCGCGCTCCCGATTCCGGAAGTGCTT
GACATTGGGGAATTCAGCGAGAGCCTGACCTATTGCATCTCCCGCCGTGCACAGGGTGTCACGTTGCAAG
ACCTGCCTGAAACCGAACTGCCCGCTGTTCTGCAGCCGGTCGCGGAGGCCATGGATGCGATCGCTGCGGC
CGATCTTAGCCAGACGAGCGGGTTCGGCCCATTCGGACCGCAAGGAATCGGTCAATACACTACATGGCGT
GATTTCATATGCGCGATTGCTGATCCCCATGTGTATCACTGGCAAACTGTGATGGACGACACCGTCAGTG
CGTCCGTCGCGCAGGCTCTCGATGAGCTGATGCTTTGGGCCGAGGACTGCCCCGAAGTCCGGCACCTCGT
GCACGCGGATTTCGGCTCCAACAATGTCCTGACGGACAATGGCCGCATAACAGCGGTCATTGACTGGAGC
GAGGCGATGTTCGGGGATTCCCAATACGAGGTCGCCAACATCTTCTTCTGGAGGCCGTGGTTGGCTTGTA
TGGAGCAGCAGACGCGCTACTTCGAGCGGAGGCATCCGGAGCTTGCAGGATCGCCGCGGCTCCGGGCGTA
TATGCTCCGCATTGGTCTTGACCAACTCTATCAGAGCTTGGTTGACGGCAATTTCGATGATGCAGCTTGG
GCGCAGGGTCGATGCGACGCAATCGTCCGATCCGGAGCCGGGACTGTCGGGCGTACACAAATCGCCCGCA
GAAGCGCGGCCGTCTGGACCGATGGCTGTGTAGAAGTACTCGCCGATAGTGGAAACCGACGCCCCAGCAC
TCGTCCGAGGGCAAAGGAATAGAGTAGATGCCGACCGAACAAGAGCTGATTTCGAGAACGCCTCAGCCAG
CAACTCGCGCGAGCCTAGCAAGGCAAATGCGAGAGAACGGCCTTACGCTTGGTGGCACAGTTCTCGTCCA
CAGTTCGCTAAGCTCGCTCGGCTGGGTCGCGGGAGGGCCGGTCGCAGTGATTCAGGCCCTTCTGGATTGT
GTTGGTCCCCAGGGCACGATTGTCATGCCCACGCACTCGGGTGATCTGACTGATCCCGCAGATTGGAGAT
CGCCGCCCGTGCCTGCCGATTGGGTGCAGATCCGTCGACCTGCAGCCAAGCTTATCGATAAAATAAAAGA
TTTTATTTAGTCTCCAGAAAAAGGGGGGAATGAAAGACCCCACCTGTAGGTTTGGCAAGCTAGCTTAAGT
AACGCCATTTTGCAAGGCATGGAAAATACATAACTGAGAATAGAGAAGTTCAGATCAAGGTTAGGAACAG
AGAGACAGCAGAATATGGGCCAAACAGGATATCTGTGGTAAGCAGTTCCTGCCCCGGCTCAGGGCCAAGA
ACAGATGGTCCCCAGATGCGGTCCCGCCCTCAGCAGTTTCTAGAGAACCATCAGATGTTTCCAGGGTGCC
CCAAGGACCTGAAATGACCCTGTGCCTTATTTGAACTAACCAATCAGTTCGCTTCTCGCTTCTGTTCGCG
CGCTTCTGCTCCCCGAGCTCAATAAAAGAGCCCACAACCCCTCACTCGGCGCGCCAGTCCTCCGATAGAC
TGCGTCGCCCGGGTACCCGTGTATCCAATAAACCCTCTTGCAGTTGCATCCGACTTGTGGTCTCGCTGTT
CCTTGGGAGGGTCTCCTCTGAGTGATTGACTACCCGTCAGCGGGGGTCTTTCATGGGTAACAGTTTCTTG
AAGTTGGAGAACAACATTCTGAGGGTAGGAGTCGAATATTAAGTAATCCTGACTCAATTAGCCACTGTTT
TGAATCCACATACTCCAATACTCCTGAAATAGTTCATTATGGACAGCGCAGAAAGAGCTGGGGAGAATTG
TGAAATTGTTATCCGCTCACAATTCCACACAACATACGAGCCGGAAGCATAAAGTGTAAAGCCTGGGGTG
CCTAATGAGTGAGCTAACTCACATTAATTGCGTTGCGCTCACTGCCCGCTTTCCAGTCGGGAAACCTGTC
GTGCCAGCTGCATTAATGAATCGGCCAACGCGCGGGGAGAGGCGGTTTGCGTATTGGGCGCTCTTCCGCT
TCCTCGCTCACTGACTCGCTGCGCTCGGTCGTTCGGCTGCGGCGAGCGGTATCAGCTCACTCAAAGGCGG
TAATACGGTTATCCACAGAATCAGGGGATAACGCAGGAAAGAACATGTGAGCAAAAGGCCAGCAAAAGGC
CAGGAACCGTAAAAAGGCCGCGTTGCTGGCGTTTTTCCATAGGCTCCGCCCCCCTGACGAGCATCACAAA
AATCGACGCTCAAGTCAGAGGTGGCGAAACCCGACAGGACTATAAAGATACCAGGCGTTTCCCCCTGGAA
GCTCCCTCGTGCGCTCTCCTGTTCCGACCCTGCCGCTTACCGGATACCTGTCCGCCTTTCTCCCTTCGGG
AAGCGTGGCGCTTTCTCATAGCTCACGCTGTAGGTATCTCAGTTCGGTGTAGGTCGTTCGCTCCAAGCTG
GGCTGTGTGCACGAACCCCCCGTTCAGCCCGACCGCTGCGCCTTATCCGGTAACTATCGTCTTGAGTCCA
ACCCGGTAAGACACGACTTATCGCCACTGGCAGCAGCCACTGGTAACAGGATTAGCAGAGCGAGGTATGT
AGGCGGTGCTACAGAGTTCTTGAAGTGGTGGCCTAACTACGGCTACACTAGAAGAACAGTATTTGGTATC
TGCGCTCTGCTGAAGCCAGTTACCTTCGGAAAAAGAGTTGGTAGCTCTTGATCCGGCAAACAAACCACCG
CTGGTAGCGGTGGTTTTTTTGTTTGCAAGCAGCAGATTACGCGCAGAAAAAAAGGATCTCAAGAAGATCC
TTTGATCTTTTCTACGGGGTCTGACGCTCAGTGGAACGAAAACTCACGTTAAGGGATTTTGGTCATGAGA
TTATCAAAAAGGATCTTCACCTAGATCCTTTTAAATTAAAAATGAAGTTTTAAATCAATCTAAAGTATAT
ATGAGTAAACTTGGTCTGACAGTTACCAATGCTTAATCAGTGAGGCACCTATCTCAGCGATCTGTCTATT
TCGTTCATCCATAGTTGCCTGACTCCCCGTCGTGTAGATAACTACGATACGGGAGGGCTTACCATCTGGC
CCCAGTGCTGCAATGATACCGCGAGACCCACGCTCACCGGCTCCAGATTTATCAGCAATAAACCAGCCAG
CCGGAAGGGCCGAGCGCAGAAGTGGTCCTGCAACTTTATCCGCCTCCATCCAGTCTATTAATTGTTGCCG
GGAAGCTAGAGTAAGTAGTTCGCCAGTTAATAGTTTGCGCAACGTTGTTGCCATTGCTACAGGCATCGTG
GTGTCACGCTCGTCGTTTGGTATGGCTTCATTCAGCTCCGGTTCCCAACGATCAAGGCGAGTTACATGAT
CCCCCATGTTGTGCAAAAAAGCGGTTAGCTCCTTCGGTCCTCCGATCGTTGTCAGAAGTAAGTTGGCCGC
AGTGTTATCACTCATGGTTATGGCAGCACTGCATAATTCTCTTACTGTCATGCCATCCGTAAGATGCTTT
TCTGTGACTGGTGAGTACTCAACCAAGTCATTCTGAGAATAGTGTATGCGGCGACCGAGTTGCTCTTGCC
CGGCGTCAATACGGGATAATACCGCGCCACATAGCAGAACTTTAAAAGTGCTCATCATTGGAAAACGTTC
TTCGGGGCGAAAACTCTCAAGGATCTTACCGCTGTTGAGATCCAGTTCGATGTAACCCACTCGTGCACCC
AACTGATCTTCAGCATCTTTTACTTTCACCAGCGTTTCTGGGTGAGCAAAAACAGGAAGGCAAAATGCCG
CAAAAAAGGGAATAAGGGCGACACGGAAATGTTGAATACTCATACTCTTCCTTTTTCAATATTATTGAAG
CATTTATCAGGGTTATTGTCTCATGAGCGGATACATATTTGAATGTATTTAGAAAAATAAACAAATAGGG
GTTCCGCGCACATTTCCCCGAAAAGTGCCACCTGACGTCTAAGAAACCATTATTATCATGACATTAA
